>Addgene plasmid #208992 | pENTR-D-Topo-kcnk9 | addgene full sequence | sequence record 413327 | Addgene NGS Result
GTTTTCCCAGTCACGACGTTGTAAAACGACGGCCAGTCTTAAGCTCGGGCCCCAAATAATGATTTTATTT
TGACTGATAGTGACCTGTTCGTTGCAACAAATTGATGAGCAATGCTTTTTTATAATGCCAACTTTGTACA
AAAAAGCAGGCTCCGCGGCCGCCCCCTTCACCATGGCACTGCGCGCCGGGAGGACTTTGCTGTGGTTCGG
GCAGGTTTTGCGCAGAGTTTCGCGGCTGCAGGGCTTGTGGTCCCGGCGCTCCAGCAGTCTGCTGTGTCTC
TCCAACAGCCAGGAGCACGACCAAGGGACCTGTTACAGCCGCAACCGGTGTCCGAAGACGCATCGGCAGC
AACACTGCCCCTATCCGCCCTTTCCAGACTGCTGCTGCGCCTTCCCGGGGGATAAGAGGGGACATGAACC
CCTCAGCCGCCGGTTCCTGGTGGCCATGAAGAGGCAGAACGTGCGGACGCTGTCCCTGATCGTCTGCACG
TTCACCTATCTGCTGGTCGGGGCCGCGGTGTTTGACGCGCTCGAGTCGGACTTCGAGATGCGGGAGAAGG
AGCAGCTGGAGGCGGAGGAGAAGCGCCTCCAGGGCAAGTACAACATCAGTGAGGATGACTATAAAAAGCT
GCAGACCATCATCATGGAGGCCGAGCCGCACAGAGCAGGGGTCCAGTGGAAATTTGCAGGCTCGTTTTAC
TTTGCCATCACTGTCATAACCACTATAGGTTATGGTCACGCAGCTCCAGGCACAGATGCTGGGAAGGCCT
TCTGCATGTTTTACGCCGTGCTGGGGATCCCGCTCACGCTGGTGATGTTCCAGAGCCTCGGCGAGCGGAT
GAACACCTTCGTCAAGTACTTGCTAAAGCGCATCAAGAAGTGCTGCGGGATGCGCATCACAGAGGTGTCC
ATGGAGAACATGGTAACAGTGGGCTTCTTCTCTTGCATGGGCACGCTCTGCATCGGCGCTGCCGCATTTT
CCCAGTACGAGGACTGGAGCTTCTTCCAGTCCTATTACTATTGTTTCATAACACTCACCACTATTGGCTT
CGGGGACTTCGTGGCCCTCCAGAAGAACAAAGCCCTGCAGAAAAAGCCTCTTTACGTGGCGTTCAGCTTC
ATGTACATCCTAGTGGGGCTGACGGTCATCGGGGCCTTCCTCAATCTGGTGGTGCTACGCTTCTTGACCA
TGAACAGCGAGGACGAGCGACGGGATGCTGAGGAGAGGGCGTCCCTGGCGGGGAACCGCAGTAGCATGAT
CATCCACATCCAAGAAGACACGCTTCAGAGGAGTCGGCGGAGGCGAGAACAGCAGCAGAACCGCTACCGT
CCCGAAGTCACCGATCTCCAGTCGGTTTGCTCCTGCATGCACTACCACTCGCATGAGTTCGGGAGCTCGG
TCGGCCTCGGGTTGGGATTGGGAGGAGGTGGCGGAGGTGCGTTTCCGCAGCAGAACTCATTCGGCTCGCA
GTTGAGCCCGCATCCGTACCATCACTACCACTCAACGGTGTCCTACCGCATCGAGGAGATCTCACCGAGC
ACCTTGAAAAACAGCTTCCTTCCTTCCCCGATCAGCTCCATCTCTCCTGGGCTGCACAGCTTCGCGGAAA
ACCTCCGGCTTATGAGACGACGCAAGTCCATCAAGGGTGGGCGCGCCGACCCAGCTTTCTTGTACAAAGT
TGGCATTATAAGAAAGCATTGCTTATCAATTTGTTGCAACGAACAGGTCACTATCAGTCAAAATAAAATC
ATTATTTGCCATCCAGCTGATATCCCCTATAGTGAGTCGTATTACATGGTCATAGCTGTTTCCTGGCAGC
TCTGGCCCGTGTCTCAAAATCTCTGATGTTACATTGCACAAGATAAAAATATATCATCATGAACAATAAA
ACTGTCTGCTTACATAAACAGTAATACAAGGGGTGTTATGAGCCATATTCAACGGGAAACGTCGAGGCCG
CGATTAAATTCCAACATGGATGCTGATTTATATGGGTATAAATGGGCTCGCGATAATGTCGGGCAATCAG
GTGCGACAATCTATCGCTTGTATGGGAAGCCCGATGCGCCAGAGTTGTTTCTGAAACATGGCAAAGGTAG
CGTTGCCAATGATGTTACAGATGAGATGGTCAGACTAAACTGGCTGACGGAATTTATGCCTCTTCCGACC
ATCAAGCATTTTATCCGTACTCCTGATGATGCATGGTTACTCACCACTGCGATCCCCGGAAAAACAGCAT
TCCAGGTATTAGAAGAATATCCTGATTCAGGTGAAAATATTGTTGATGCGCTGGCAGTGTTCCTGCGCCG
GTTGCATTCGATTCCTGTTTGTAATTGTCCTTTTAACAGCGATCGCGTATTTCGTCTCGCTCAGGCGCAA
TCACGAATGAATAACGGTTTGGTTGATGCGAGTGATTTTGATGACGAGCGTAATGGCTGGCCTGTTGAAC
AAGTCTGGAAAGAAATGCATAAACTTTTGCCATTCTCACCGGATTCAGTCGTCACTCATGGTGATTTCTC
ACTTGATAACCTTATTTTTGACGAGGGGAAATTAATAGGTTGTATTGATGTTGGACGAGTCGGAATCGCA
GACCGATACCAGGATCTTGCCATCCTATGGAACTGCCTCGGTGAGTTTTCTCCTTCATTACAGAAACGGC
TTTTTCAAAAATATGGTATTGATAATCCTGATATGAATAAATTGCAGTTTCATTTGATGCTCGATGAGTT
TTTCTAATCAGAATTGGTTAATTGGTTGTAACACTGGCAGAGCATTACGCTGACTTGACGGGACGGCGCA
AGCTCATGACCAAAATCCCTTAACGTGAGTTACGCGTCGTTCCACTGAGCGTCAGACCCCGTAGAAAAGA
TCAAAGGATCTTCTTGAGATCCTTTTTTTCTGCGCGTAATCTGCTGCTTGCAAACAAAAAAACCACCGCT
ACCAGCGGTGGTTTGTTTGCCGGATCAAGAGCTACCAACTCTTTTTCCGAAGGTAACTGGCTTCAGCAGA
GCGCAGATACCAAATACTGTTCTTCTAGTGTAGCCGTAGTTAGGCCACCACTTCAAGAACTCTGTAGCAC
CGCCTACATACCTCGCTCTGCTAATCCTGTTACCAGTGGCTGCTGCCAGTGGCGATAAGTCGTGTCTTAC
CGGGTTGGACTCAAGACGATAGTTACCGGATAAGGCGCAGCGGTCGGGCTGAACGGGGGGTTCGTGCACA
CAGCCCAGCTTGGAGCGAACGACCTACACCGAACTGAGATACCTACAGCGTGAGCTATGAGAAAGCGCCA
CGCTTCCCGAAGGGAGAAAGGCGGACAGGTATCCGGTAAGCGGCAGGGTCGGAACAGGAGAGCGCACGAG
GGAGCTTCCAGGGGGAAACGCCTGGTATCTTTATAGTCCTGTCGGGTTTCGCCACCTCTGACTTGAGCGT
CGATTTTTGTGATGCTCGTCAGGGGGGCGGAGCCTATGGAAAAACGCCAGCAACGCGGCCTTTTTACGGT
TCCTGGCCTTTTGCTGGCCTTTTGCTCACATGTTCTTTCCTGCGTTATCCCCTGATTCTGTGGATAACCG
TATTACCGCCTTTGAGTGAGCTGATACCGCTCGCCGCAGCCGAACGACCGAGCGCAGCGAGTCAGTGAGC
GAGGAAGCGGAAGAGCGCCCAATACGCAAACCGCCTCTCCCCGCGCGTTGGCCGATTCATTAATGCAGCT
GGCACGACAGGTTTCCCGACTGGAAAGCGGGCAGTGAGCGCAACGCAATTAATACGCGTACCGCTAGCCA
GGAAGAGTTTGTAGAAACGCAAAAAGGCCATCCGTCAGGATGGCCTTCTGCTTAGTTTGATGCCTGGCAG
TTTATGGCGGGCGTCCTGCCCGCCACCCTCCGGGCCGTTGCTTCACAACGTTCAAATCCGCTCCCGGCGG
ATTTGTCCTACTCAGGAGAGCGTTCACCGACAAACAACAGATAAAACGAAAGGCCCAGTCTTCCGACTGA
GCCTTTCGTTTTATTTGATGCCTGGCAGTTCCCTACTCTCGCGTTAACGCTAGCATGGAT
Features (pLannotate 1.2.2; 10 found; start..end, strand, type, name):
      1..37      -  CDS            lacZα (fragment): LacZα fragment of β-galactosidase; lacZ fragment
     53..152     +  protein_bind   attL1: mutant version of attL; recombination site for the Gateway® LR reaction LR Clonase™
    446..1642    +  CDS            KCNK9: KCNK9_HUMAN - Also known as TASK3. Experimental evidence at protein level: Swiss-Prot protein existence level 1. pH-dependent, voltage-insensitive, background potassium channel protein. From Homo sapiens (Human).
   1659..1758    -  protein_bind   attL2: mutant version of attL; recombination site for the Gateway® LR reaction LR Clonase™
   1776..1794    -  promoter       T7 promoter: promoter for bacteriophage T7 RNA polymerase
   1928..2737    +  CDS            KanR: aminoglycoside phosphotransferase; aph(3')-Ia; confers resistance to kanamycin in bacteria or G418 (Geneticin®) in eukaryotes
   2884..3472    +  rep_origin     ori: high-copy-number ColE1/pMB1/pBR322/pUC origin of replication
   3655..3747    +  CDS            lacI (fragment): lac repressor; lacI; The lac repressor binds to the lac operator to inhibit transcription in E. coli. This inhibition can be relieved by adding lactose or isopropyl-β-D-thiogalactopyranoside (IPTG).
   3802..3829    -  terminator     rrnB T2 terminator: transcription terminator T2 from the E. coli rrnB gene
   3961..4004    +  terminator     rrnB T1 terminator: Escherichia coli rrnB; transcription terminator T1 from the E. coli rrnB gene
