[The description below was written by a language model from this plasmid's Addgene catalogue record and pLannotate feature annotations shown in this document.]
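Description:
pENTR-D-Topo-kcnk9 is a Gateway entry clone built on the Invitrogen pENTR-D-TOPO backbone, carrying the zebrafish (Danio rerio) kcnk9 gene, which encodes a two-pore domain background potassium channel. The roughly 1.5 kb insert was introduced by directional TOPO cloning and lacks its stop codon, giving a total plasmid size of about 4.05 kb. The plasmid is maintained in E. coli at high copy number through a ColE1/pUC-type origin and is selected with kanamycin via the aph(3')-Ia resistance gene. rrnB T1 and T2 transcription terminators lie upstream of the cloning region, where they limit read-through transcription from the backbone into the insert. Short lacZα and lacI fragments are also annotated, but these are only backbone remnants.

The insert sits between attL1 and attL2, so it can be transferred by an LR Clonase reaction into any attR-containing destination vector; the absence of a stop codon would allow C-terminal fusions in such a vector. The automated annotation labels the coding region by similarity to human KCNK9 (TASK3), and covers only part of the insert, but the catalogue entry identifies the sequence as the zebrafish orthologue. A T7 promoter lies just beyond attL2 on the opposite strand to the coding sequence, so it reads back into the insert; in vitro transcription with T7 RNA polymerase would therefore produce antisense RNA. This fits the stated purpose of the plasmid, riboprobe generation, in the context of work examining expression of two-pore domain potassium channel genes in zebrafish embryos. There is no eukaryotic promoter, so the construct is a cloning and transcription template rather than an expression vector.
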