Addgene plasmid #208992: pENTR-D-Topo-kcnk9
Purpose: Riboprobe generation
Depositing lab: GuangJun Zhang. Depositing organization: Purdue University. Publication: Evolution of two-pore domain potassium channels and their gene expression in zebrafish embryos. Park SJ, Silic MR, Staab PL, Chen J, Zackschewski EL, Zhang G. Dev Dyn. 2024 Jan 25. doi: 10.1002/dvdy.690. PubMed 38270285.
Backbone
  Vector backbone: pENTR-D-TOPO
  Backbone manufacturer: Invitrogen
  Backbone size w/o insert (bp): 2580
  Total vector size (bp): 4050
  Vector type: Cloning
Growth in bacteria
  Bacterial resistance: Kanamycin, 50 μg/mL
  Growth temperature: 37°C
  Growth strain: DH5alpha
  Copy number: High Copy
Gene/Insert
  Gene/Insert name: kcnk9
  Species: D. rerio (zebrafish)
  Insert size (bp): 1470
  Mutation: Without STOP codon
  GenBank ID: XM_021481306.1
  Entrez Gene: kcnk9 (a.k.a. si:ch211-268f14.1, si:ct583670.1)
  Promoter: T7
  Cloning method: TOPO Cloning
  Sequencing primers: 5′ M13F; 3′ M13R
Terms and licenses: Academic/Nonprofit Terms; Industry Terms: Not Available to Industry
How to cite: pENTR-D-Topo-kcnk9 was a gift from GuangJun Zhang (Addgene plasmid # 208992 ; http://n2t.net/addgene:208992 ; RRID:Addgene_208992)
